Addgene plasmid #223202: pGBScomp High
Purpose: Group B Streptococcus High Expression Modular Complementation Vector
Depositing lab: Thomas Hooven. Depositing organization: University of Pittsburgh (University, School of Medicine, and Cancer Institute). Publication: A Cas12a Toolbox for Rapid and Flexible Group B Streptococcus Genomic Editing and CRISPRi. Hillebrand GH, Carlin SC, Giacobe EJ, Stephenson HA, Collins J, Hooven TA. Mol Microbiol. 2025 Nov;124(5):449-461. doi: 10.1111/mmi.70022. Epub 2025 Sep 13. PubMed 40944362.
Backbone
  Vector backbone: pJC005.em
  Vector type: Complementation Vector
Growth in bacteria
  Bacterial resistance: Erythromycin, 200 μg/mL
  Growth temperature: 37°C
  Growth strain: DH5alpha
  Copy number: Unknown
Gene/Insert
  Gene/Insert name: N/A
Terms and licenses: Academic/Nonprofit Terms; Industry Terms: Not Available to Industry
How to cite: pGBScomp High was a gift from Thomas Hooven (Addgene plasmid # 223202 ; http://n2t.net/addgene:223202 ; RRID:Addgene_223202)
