[The description below was written by a language model from this plasmid's Addgene catalogue record and pLannotate feature annotations shown in this document.]
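Description:
pGBScomp High is a 6,595-nt empty, modular complementation vector built on the pJC005.em backbone and intended for high-level expression of a gene of interest in Group B Streptococcus (Streptococcus agalactiae). It carries no insert; the user supplies the gene to be complemented. It functions as an E. coli/Gram-positive shuttle plasmid. A high-copy ColE1/pUC-type origin supports propagation in E. coli. An annotated repS replication gene together with copR, the copy-control gene of the pIP501 plasmid family, provides a broad-host-range streptococcal replicon. Selection in both hosts relies on an erm gene encoding a 23S rRNA adenine methyltransferase, which confers resistance to erythromycin and other macrolide-lincosamide-streptogramin B antibiotics.

The record does not name the promoter responsible for the "High" expression level, nor does it define the cloning site, so the exact architecture of the modular expression cassette cannot be stated from the annotation. The automated feature table picks up a short lacZα fragment, which may mark a cloning or screening region, though the record does not confirm this. It also finds two divergent tet promoter fragments, a small TetR fragment, and a sequence matching the S. pyogenes tracrRNA. These may be remnants of the parental backbone, but their function here is not documented. Very short hits to traI and a baculovirus poly(A) signal are probably remnants or spurious matches.

The plasmid was deposited as part of a Cas12a-based toolbox for genome editing and CRISPRi in Group B Streptococcus. In that setting it would typically be used to restore a gene in trans in a mutant or knockdown strain to confirm that a phenotype is gene-specific.
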