Features (pLannotate 1.2.2; 11 found; start..end, strand, type, name):
    555..703     +  CDS            lacZα (fragment): LacZα fragment of β-galactosidase; lacZ fragment
   1126..1860    +  CDS            erm: ERM_STREE - Experimental evidence at protein level: Swiss-Prot protein existence level 1. This protein produces a dimethylation of the adenine residue at position 2085 in 23S rRNA, resulting in reduced affinity between ribosomes and macrolide-lincosamide-streptogramin B antibiotics. From Streptococcus pneumoniae.
   2189..2470    +  CDS            copR: COPR_STRAG - Protein predicted: Swiss-Prot protein existence level 4. Involved in copy control of plasmid pIP501. From Streptococcus agalactiae.
   3181..4668    +  CDS            repS: REPS_STRPY - Protein predicted: Swiss-Prot protein existence level 4. Essential for replication. From Streptococcus pyogenes.
   5116..5132    +  promoter       tet promoter (fragment): E. coli promoter for tetracycline efflux protein gene
   5139..5155    -  promoter       tet promoter (fragment): E. coli promoter for tetracycline efflux protein gene
   5347..5425    -  misc_RNA       tracrRNA: trans-activating CRISPR RNA for the Streptococcus pyogenes CRISPR/Cas9 system
   5548..6136    -  rep_origin     ori: high-copy-number ColE1/pMB1/pBR322/pUC origin of replication
   6312..6386    +  CDS            traI (fragment): TRAI6_ECOLX - Experimental evidence at protein level: Swiss-Prot protein existence level 1. The initiation process of transfer DNA synthesis requires the interaction of at least three plasmid-specific components (TraH, I, and J) at the transfer origin resulting in the assembly of a specialised nucleoprotein complex - the relaxosome. Site- and strand-specific cleavage at the transfer origin is dependent on TraI and TraJ. From Escherichia coli.
   6414..6430    +  polyA_signal   OpIE-2 poly(A) signal (fragment): immediate-early gene 2 from the Orgyia pseudotsugata multicapsid nucleopolyhedrovirus; baculovirus polyadenylation signal
   6536..6595    -  CDS            TetR (fragment): tetracycline repressor TetR; tetR from transposon Tn10; TetR binds to the tetracycline operator tetO to inhibit transcription. This inhibition can be relieved by adding tetracycline or doxycycline.
>Addgene plasmid #223202 | pGBScomp High | addgene full sequence | sequence record 451880 | Addgene NGS Result
CTGAAGATCTAAGCAGAACTTCTATACGTTCTGCTTTTTCTTCATTTTGTTATTTACCAATACCTTTATC
TTTAATCTCAGCTTTTTGCCCGGTGCCATCTACTAAGGGTCATTTAAGTTGAGCATATTAGAGGAGGAAA
ATCTTGGAGAAATATTTGAAGAACCCGATTACATGGATTGGATTAGTTCTTGTGGTTACGTGGTTTTTAA
CTAAAAGTAGTGAATTTTTGATTTTTGGTGTGTGTGTCTTGTTGTTAGTATTTGCTAGTCAAAGTGATTA
AATAGAATTCGAAAAGCCCTGACAACCCTTGTTCCTAAAAAGGAATAAGCGTTCGGTCAGTAAATAATAG
AAATAAAAAATCAGACCTAAGACTGATGACAAAAAGAGAAAATTTTGATAAAATAGTCTTAGAATTAAAT
TAAAAAGGGAGGCCAAATATAATGAAAAATATGAATGACAATGATGTTGGATCCGTCGACCTGCAGCCAA
GCTTATCGATTCTAGACGCTCAGCTCTTTTCTTCATTTCCTTGTTTCCTCCTAGCGCTCTCATACCGTCG
TTTTACAACGTCGTGACTGGGAAAACCCTGGCGTTACCCAACTTAATCGCCTTGCAGCACATCCCCCTTT
CGCCAGCTGGCGTAATAGCGAAGAGGCCCGCACCGATCGCCCTTCCCAACAGTTGCGCAGCCTGAATGGC
GAATGGCGCTAGCATAAAAATAAGAAGCCTGCATTTGCAGGCTTCTTATTTTTATGGCGCGCCGTTCTGA
ATCCTTAGCTAATGGTTCAACAGGTAACTATGACGAAGATAGCACCCTGGAGCAACCAGGAATGAATTAC
TATCCCTTTTATCAAGAAGCGCACAAAAAGAAAAACGAAATGATACACCAATCAGTGCAAAAAAAGATAT
AATGGGAGATAAGACGGTTCGTGTTCGTGCTGACTTGCACCATATCATAAAAATCGAAACAGCAAAGAAT
GGCGGAAACGTAAAAGAAGTTATGGAAATAAGACTTAGAAGCAAACTTAAGAGTGTGTTGATAGTGCAGT
ATCTTAAAATTTTGTATAATAGGAATTGAAGTTAAATTAGATGCTAAAAATTTGTAATTAAGAAGGAGTG
ATTACATGAACAAAAATATAAAATATTCTCAAAACTTTTTAACGAGTGAAAAAGTACTCAACCAAATAAT
AAAACAATTGAATTTAAAAGAAACCGATACCGTTTACGAAATTGGAACAGGTAAAGGGCATTTAACGACG
AAACTGGCTAAAATAAGTAAACAGGTAACGTCTATTGAATTAGACAGTCATCTATTCAACTTATCGTCAG
AAAAATTAAAACTGAATACTCGTGTCACTTTAATTCACCAAGATATTCTACAGTTTCAATTCCCTAACAA
ACAGAGGTATAAAATTGTTGGGAGTATTCCTTACCATTTAAGCACACAAATTATTAAAAAAGTGGTTTTT
GAAAGCCATGCGTCTGACATCTATCTGATTGTTGAAGAAGGATTCTACAAGCGTACCTTGGATATTCACC
GAACACTAGGGTTGCTCTTGCACACTCAAGTCTCGATTCAGCAATTGCTTAAGCTGCCAGCGGAATGCTT
TCATCCTAAACCAAAAGTAAACAGTGTCTTAATAAAACTTACCCGCCATACCACAGATGTTCCAGATAAA
TATTGGAAGCTATATACGTACTTTGTTTCAAAATGGGTCAATCGAGAATATCGTCAACTGTTTACTAAAA
ATCAGTTTCATCAAGCAATGAAACACGCCAAAGTAAACAATTTAAGTACCGTTACTTATGAGCAAGTATT
GTCTATTTTTAATAGTTATCTATTATTTAACGGGAGGAAATAATTCTATGAGTCGCTTTTGTAAATTTGG
AAAGTTACACGTTACTAAAGGGAATGTAGATAAATTATTAGGTATACTACTGACAGCTTCCAAGGAGCTA
AAGAGGTCCCTAGCGCTTAGAATCGCTTTAGGAAACACGATCCAGTCCAATAATCGTCGATAAAAACTTT
TGAAAAAGGTTGGTGAAATTACCTACTTTTGGAATAATCACAAATCACAAGTGATTAATCACAAATCACA
AGTGATTAATCACTTGTTTATTAAGATATTAAAAGCTATAATTTAAATAAAGCGTGAATTTTATTACACA
AAAAGAGGGGGGAGAAACTTGGAACTAGCATTTAGAGAAAGCTTAAAAAAGATGAGAGGTACCAAATCAA
AAGAAAAATTCTCCCAAGAATTAGAAATGAGTAGATCAAATTATTCACGAATAGAATCAGGAAAATCAGA
TCCAACCATAAAAACACTAGAACAAATTGCAAAGTTAACTAACTCAACGCTAGTAGTGGATTTAATCCCA
AATGAGCCAACAGAACCAGAACCAGAAACAGAATCAGAACAAGTAACATTGGATTTAGAAATGGAAGAAG
AAAAAAGCAATGACTTCGTGTGAATAATGCGCGAAATCGTTGCTTATTTTTTTTAAAAGCGGTATACTAG
ATATAACGAAACAACGAACTGAATAGAAACGAAAAAAGAGCCATGACACATTTATAAAATGTTTGACGAC
ATTTTATAAATGCATAGCCCGATAAGATTGCCAAACCAACGCTTATCAGTTAGTCAGATGAACTCTTCCC
TCGTAAGAAGTTATTTAATTAACTTTGTTTGAAGACGGTATATAACCGTACTATCATTATATAGGGAAAT
CAGAGAGTTTTCAAGTATCTAAGCTACTGAATTTAAGAATTGTTAAGCAATCAATCGGAAATCGTTTGAT
TGCTTTTTTTGTATTCATTTATAGAAGGTGGAGTTTGTATGAATCATGATGAATGTAAAACTTATATAAA
AAATAGTTTATTGGAGATAAGAAAATTAGCAAATATCTATACACTAGAAACGTTTAAGAAAGAGTTAGAA
AAGAGAAATATCTACTTAGAAACAAAATCAGATAAGTATTTTTCTTCGGAGGGGGAAGATTATATATATA
AGTTAATAGAAAATAACAAAATAATTTATTCGATTAGTGGAAAAAAATTGACTTATAAAGGAAAAAAATC
TTTTTCAAAACATGCAATATTGAAACAGTTGAATGAAAAAGCAAACCAAGTTAATTAAACAACCTATTTT
ATAGGATTTATAGGAAAGGAGAACAGCTGAATGAATATCCCTTTTGTTGTAGAAACTGTGCTTCATGACG
GCTTGTTAAAGTACAAATTTAAAAATAGTAAAATTCGCTCAATCACTACCAAGCCAGGTAAAAGCAAAGG
GGCTATTTTTGCGTATCGCTCAAAATCAAGCATGATTGGCGGTCGTGGTGTTGTTCTGACTTCCGAGGAA
GCGATTCAAGAAAATCAAGATACATTTACACATTGGACACCCAACGTTTATCGTTATGGAACGTATGCAG
ACGAAAACCGTTCATACACGAAAGGACATTCTGAAAACAATTTAAGACAAATCAATACCTTCTTTATTGA
TTTTGATATTCACACGGCAAAAGAAACTATTTCAGCAAGCGATATTTTAACAACCGCTATTGATTTAGGT
TTTATGCCTACTATGATTATCAAATCTGATAAAGGTTATCAAGCATATTTTGTTTTAGAAACGCCAGTCT
ATGTGACTTCAAAATCAGAATTTAAATCTGTCAAAGCAGCCAAAATAATTTCGCAAAATATCCGAGAATA
TTTTGGAAAGTCTTTGCCAGTTGATCTAACGTGTAATCATTTTGGTATTGCTCGCATACCAAGAACGGAC
AATGTAGAATTTTTTGATCCTAATTACCGTTATTCTTTCAAAGAATGGCAAGATTGGTCTTTCAAACAAA
CAGATAATAAGGGCTTTACTCGTTCAAGTCTAACGGTTTTAAGCGGTACAGAAGGCAAAAAACAAGTAGA
TGAACCCTGGTTTAATCTCTTATTGCACGAAACGAAATTTTCAGGAGAAAAGGGTTTAATAGGGCGTAAT
AACGTCATGTTTACCCTCTCTTTAGCCTACTTTAGTTCAGGCTATTCAATCGAAACGTGCGAATATAATA
TGTTTGAGTTTAATAATCGATTAGATCAACCCTTAGAAGAAAAAGAAGTAATCAAAATTGTTAGAAGTGC
CTATTCAGAAAACTATCAAGGGGCTAATAGGGAATACATTACCATTCTTTGCAAAGCTTGGGTATCAAGT
GATTTAACCAGTAAAGATTTATTTGTCCGTCAAGGGTGGTTTAAATTCAAGAAAAAAAGAAGCGAACGTC
AACGTGTTCATTTGTCAGAATGGAAAGAAGATTTAATGGCTTATATTAGCGAAAAATCAGATGTATACAA
GCCTTATTTAGTGACGACCAAAAAAGAGATTAGAGAAGTGCTAGGCATTCCTGAACGGACATTAGATAAA
TTGCTGAAGGTACTGAAGGCGAATCAGGAAATTTTCTTTAAGATTAAACCAGGAAGAAATGGTGGCATTC
AACTTGCTAGTGTTAAATCATTGTTGCTATCGATCATTAAAGTAAAAAAAGAAGAAAAAGAAAGCTATAT
AAAGGCGCTGACAAATTCTTTTGACTTAGAGCATACATTCATTCAAGAGACTTTAAACAAGCTAGCAGAA
CGCCCTAAAACGGACACACAACTCGATTTGTTTAGCTATGATACAGGCTGAAAATAAAACCCGCACTATG
CCATTACATTTATATCTATGATACGTGTTTGTTTTTTCTTTGCTGTTTAGCGAATGATTAGCAGAAATAT
ACAGAGTAAGATTTTAATTAATTATTAGGGGGAGAAGGAGAGAGTAGCCCGAAAACTTTTAGTTGGCTTG
GACTGAACGAAGTGAGGGAAAGGCTACTAAAACGTCGAGGGGCAGTGAGAGCGAAGCGAACACTTGATTT
TTTAATTTTCTATCTTTTATAGGTCATTAGAGTATACTTATTTGTCCTATAAACTATTTAGCAGCATAAT
AGATTTATTGAATAGGTCATTTAAGTTGAGCATATTAGAGGAGGAAAATCTTGGAGAAATATTTGAAGAA
CCCGATTACATGGATTGGATTAGTTCTTGTGGGTCAGTATTTGCTAGTCAAAGTGATTAAATAGAATTCT
CATGTTTGACAGCTTATCATCGGAGCTCCGATGATAAGCTGTCAAACATGAGAATTCCCGGGGATCCTTA
CGAAATCATCCTGTGGAGCTTAGTAGGTTTAGCAAGATGGCAGCGCCTAAATGTAGAATGATAAAAGGAT
TAAGAGATTAATTTCCCTAAAAATGATAAAACAAGCGTTTTGAAAGCGCTTGTTTTTTTGGTTTGCAGTC
AGAGTAGAATAGAAGTATCAAAAAAAGCACCGACTCGGTGCCACTTTTTCAAGTTGATAACGGACTAGCC
TTATTTTAACTTGCTATGCTGTTAAGAATGGTTCCAACGCTCACTCAAAGGCGGTAATACGGTTATCCAC
AGAATCAGGGGATAACGCAGGAAAGAACATGTGAGCAAAAGGCCAGCAAAAGGCCAGGAACCGTAAAAAG
GCCGCGTTGCTGGCGTTTTTCCATAGGCTCCGCCCCCCTGACGAGCATCACAAAAATCGACGCTCAAGTC
AGAGGTGGCGAAACCCGACAGGACTATAAAGATACCAGGCGTTTCCCCCTGGAAGCTCCCTCGTGCGCTC
TCCTGTTCCGACCCTGCCGCTTACCGGATACCTGTCCGCCTTTCTCCCTTCGGGAAGCGTGGCGCTTTCT
CATAGCTCACGCTGTAGGTATCTCAGTTCGGTGTAGGTCGTTCGCTCCAAGCTGGGCTGTGTGCACGAAC
CCCCCGTTCAGCCCGACCGCTGCGCCTTATCCGGTAACTATCGTCTTGAGTCCAACCCGGTAAGACACGA
CTTATCGCCACTGGCAGCAGCCACTGGTAACAGGATTAGCAGAGCGAGGTATGTAGGCGGTGCTACAGAG
TTCTTGAAGTGGTGGCCTAACTACGGCTACACTAGAAGAACAGTATTTGGTATCTGCGCTCTGCTGAAGC
CAGTTACCTTCGGAAAAAGAGTTGGTAGCTCTTGATCCGGCAAACAAACCACCGCTGGTAGCGGTGGTTT
TTTTGTTTGCAAGCAGCAGATTACGCGCAGAAAAAAAGGATCTCAAGAAGATCCTTTGATCTTTTCTACG
GGGTCTGACGCTCAGTGGAACGAAAACTCACGTTAAGGGATTTTGGTCATGAGATTATCAAAAAGGATCT
TCACCTAGATCCTTTTAAATTAAAAATGAAGTTTTAAATCAATCTAAAGTATATATGAGTAAAGATGTGA
TCCGTAGCGGTATGCGCTCCATCAAGAAGAGCGACTTCGCGGAGCTGGTGAAGTACATCACCGACGAGCA
AGGCAAGACCGATCGGGCCCCCTGCAGGATAAAAAAATTGTAGATAAATTTTATAAAATAGTTTTATCTA
CAATTTTTTTATCAGGAAACAGCTATGACCGCGGCCGCTGTATCCACATAAAAATAAGAAGCCTGCATTT
GCAGGCTTCTTATTTTTATGGTACCTTAAGACCCACTTTCACATTTAAGTTGTTTTTCTAATCCGCATAT
GATCAATTCAAGGCC
